>Addgene plasmid #147539 | pT7-EGFP-C1-HsNot1iso1_1356-2370_S | depositor full sequence | sequence record 289986 | Full Sequence
TAGTTATTAATAGTAATCAATTACGGGGTCATTAGTTCATAGCCCATATATGGAGTTCCGCGTTACATAA
CTTACGGTAAATGGCCCGCCTGGCTGACCGCCCAACGACCCCCGCCCATTGACGTCAATAATGACGTATG
TTCCCATAGTAACGCCAATAGGGACTTTCCATTGACGTCAATGGGTGGAGTATTTACGGTAAACTGCCCA
CTTGGCAGTACATCAAGTGTATCATATGCCAAGTACGCCCCCTATTGACGTCAATGACGGTAAATGGCCC
GCCTGGCATTATGCCCAGTACATGACCTTATGGGACTTTCCTACTTGGCAGTACATCTACGTATTAGTCA
TCGCTATTACCATGGTGATGCGGTTTTGGCAGTACATCAATGGGCGTGGATAGCGGTTTGACTCACGGGG
ATTTCCAAGTCTCCACCCCATTGACGTCAATGGGAGTTTGTTTTGGCACCAAAATCAACGGGACTTTCCA
AAATGTCGTAACAACTCCGCCCCATTGACGCAAATGGGCGGTAGGCGTGTACGGTGGGAGGTCTATATAA
GCAGAGCTCTCTGGCTAACTAGAGAACCCACTGCTTACTGGCTTATCGAAATTAATACGACTCACTATAG
GGAGACCCAAGCTCTAGCGCTACCGGTCGCCACCATGGTGAGCAAGGGCGAGGAGCTGTTCACCGGGGTG
GTGCCCATCCTGGTCGAGCTGGACGGCGACGTAAACGGCCACAAGTTCAGCGTGTCCGGCGAGGGCGAGG
GCGATGCCACCTACGGCAAGCTGACCCTGAAGTTCATCTGCACCACCGGCAAGCTGCCCGTGCCCTGGCC
CACCCTCGTGACCACCCTGACCTACGGCGTGCAGTGCTTCAGCCGCTACCCCGACCACATGAAGCAGCAC
GACTTCTTCAAGTCCGCCATGCCCGAAGGCTACGTCCAGGAGCGCACCATCTTCTTCAAGGACGACGGCA
ACTACAAGACCCGCGCCGAGGTGAAGTTCGAGGGCGACACCCTGGTGAACCGCATCGAGCTGAAGGGCAT
CGACTTCAAGGAGGACGGCAACATCCTGGGGCACAAGCTGGAGTACAACTACAACAGCCACAACGTCTAT
ATCATGGCCGACAAGCAGAAGAACGGCATCAAGGTGAACTTCAAGATCCGCCACAACATCGAGGACGGCA
GCGTGCAGCTCGCCGACCACTACCAGCAGAACACCCCCATCGGCGACGGCCCCGTGCTGCTGCCCGACAA
CCACTACCTGAGCACCCAGTCCGCCCTGAGCAAAGACCCCAACGAGAAGCGCGATCACATGGTCCTGCTG
GAGTTCGTGACCGCCGCCGGGATCACTCTCGGCATGGACGAGCTGTACAAGTCCGGACTCAGATCTCGAG
CTCAGTACAGCTACCACGACATCAATGTCTATTCCCTTGCGGGCTTGGCACCACACATTACTCTAAATCC
AACAATTCCCTTGTTTCAGGCCCATCCACAGTTGAAGCAGTGTGTGCGTCAGGCAATTGAACGGGCTGTC
CAGGAGCTGGTCCATCCTGTGGTGGATCGATCAATTAAGATTGCCATGACTACTTGTGAGCAAATAGTCA
GGAAGGATTTTGCCCTGGATTCGGAGGAATCTCGAATGCGAATAGCAGCTCATCACATGATGCGTAACTT
GACAGCTGGAATGGCTATGATTACATGCAGGGAACCTTTGCTCATGAGCATATCTACCAACTTAAAAAAC
AGTTTTGCCTCAGCCCTTCGTACTGCTTCCCCACAACAAAGAGAAATGATGGATCAGGCAGCTGCTCAAT
TAGCTCAGGACAATTGTGAGTTGGCTTGCTGTTTTATTCAGAAGACTGCAGTAGAAAAAGCAGGCCCTGA
GATGGACAAGAGATTAGCAACTGAATTTGAGCTGAGAAAACATGCTAGGCAAGAAGGACGCAGATACTGT
GATCCTGTTGTTTTAACATATCAAGCTGAACGGATGCCAGAGCAAATCAGGCTGAAAGTTGGTGGTGTGG
ACCCAAAGCAGTTGGCTGTTTACGAAGAGTTTGCACGCAATGTTCCTGGCTTCTTACCTACAAATGACTT
AAGTCAGCCCACGGGATTTTTAGCCCAGCCCATGAAGCAAGCTTGGGCAACAGATGATGTAGCTCAGATT
TATGATAAGTGTATTACAGAACTGGAGCAACATCTACATGCCATCCCACCAACTTTGGCCATGAACCCTC
AAGCTCAGGCTCTTCGAAGTCTCTTGGAGGTTGTAGTTTTATCTCGAAACTCTCGGGATGCCATAGCTGC
TCTTGGATTGCTCCAAAAGGCTGTAGAGGGCTTACTAGATGCCACAAGTGGTGCTGATGCTGACCTTCTG
CTGCGCTACAGGGAATGCCACCTCTTGGTCCTAAAAGCTCTGCAGGATGGCCGGGCATATGGGTCTCCAT
GGTGCAACAAACAGATCACAAGGTGCCTAATTGAATGTCGAGATGAATATAAATATAATGTGGAGGCTGT
GGAGCTGCTAATTCGCAATCATTTGGTTAATATGCAGCAGTATGATCTTCACCTAGCGCAGTCAATGGAG
AATGGCTTAAACTACATGGCTGTGGCATTTGCTATGCAGTTAGTAAAAATCCTGCTGGTGGATGAAAGGA
GTGTTGCTCATGTTACTGAGGCAGATCTGTTCCACACCATTGAAACCCTCATGAGGATTAATGCTCATTC
CAGAGGCAATGCTCCAGAAGGATTGCCCCAGCTGATGGAAGTAGTGCGATCCAACTATGAAGCAATGATT
GATCGTGCTCATGGAGGCCCAAACTTTATGATGCATTCTGGGATCTCTCAAGCCTCAGAGTATGATGACC
CTCCAGGCCTGAGGGAGAAGGCAGAGTATCTTCTGAGGGAATGGGTGAATCTCTACCATTCAGCAGCAGC
TGGCCGCGACAGTACCAAAGCTTTCTCTGCATTTGTTGGACAGATGCACCAGCAAGGAATACTGAAGACC
GATGATCTCATAACAAGGTTCTTTCGTCTGTGTACTGAAATGTGTGTTGAAATCAGTTACCGTGCTCAGG
CTGAGCAGCAGCACAATCCTGCTGCCAATCCCACCATGATCCGAGCCAAGTGCTATCACAACCTGGATGC
CTTTGTTCGACTCATTGCACTGCTCGTGAAACACTCAGGGGAGGCCACCAACACTGTCACAAAGATTAAT
CTGCTGAACAAGGTCCTTGGTATAGTAGTGGGAGTTCTCCTTCAGGATCATGATGTTCGTCAGAGTGAAT
TTCAGCAACTTCCCTACCATCGAATTTTTATCATGCTTCTCTTGGAACTCAATGCACCTGAGCATGTGTT
GGAAACCATTAATTTCCAGACACTTACAGCTTTCTGCAATACATTCCACATCTTGAGGCCTACCAAAGCT
CCTGGCTTTGTATATGCCTGGCTTGAACTGATTTCCCATCGGATATTTATTGCAAGAATGCTGGCACATA
CGCCACAGCAGAAGGGGTGGCCTATGTATGCACAGCTACTGATTGATTTATTCAAATATTTAGCGCCTTT
CCTTAGAAATGTGGAACTCACCAAACCTATGCAAATCCTCTACAAGGGCACTTTAAGAGTGCTGCTGGTT
CTTTTGCATGATTTCCCAGAGTTCCTTTGTGATTACCATTATGGGTTCTGTGATGTGATCCCACCTAATT
GTATCCAGTTAAGAAATTTGATCCTGAGTGCCTTTCCAAGAAACATGAGGCTCCCCGACCCATTCACTCC
TAATCTAAAGGTGGACATGTTGAGTGAAATTAACATTGCTCCCCGGATTCTCACCAATTTCACTGGAGTA
ATGCCACCTCAGTTCAAAAAGGATTTGGATTCCTATCTTAAAACTCGATCACCAGTCACTTTCCTGTCTG
ATCTGCGCAGCAACCTACAGGTATCCAATGAACCTGGGAATCGCTACAACCTCCAGCTCATCAATGCACT
GGTGCTCTATGTCGGGACTCAGGCCATTGCGCACATCCACAACAAGGGCAGCACACCTTCAATGAGCACC
ATCACTCACTCAGCACACATGGATATCTTCCAGAATTTGGCTGTGGACTTGGACACTGAGGGTCGCTATC
TCTTTTTGAATGCAATTGCAAATCAGCTCCGGTACCCAAATAGCCACACTCACTACTTCAGTTGCACCAT
GCTGTACCTTTTTGCAGAGGCCAATACGGAAGCCATCCAAGAACAGATCACAAGAGTTCTCTTGGAACGG
TTGATTGTAAATAGGCCACATCCTTGGGGTCTTCTTATTACCTTCATTGAGCTGATTAAAAACCCAGCGT
TTAAGTTCTGGAACCATGAATTTGTACACTGTGCCCCAGAAATCGAAAAGTTATTCCAGTCGGTCGCACA
GTGCTGCATGGGACAGAAGCAGGCCCAGCAAGTAATGTAACCGCGGGCCCGGGATCCACCGGATCTAGAT
AACTGATCATAATCAGCCATACCACATTTGTAGAGGTTTTACTTGCTTTAAAAAACCTCCCACACCTCCC
CCTGAACCTGAAACATAAAATGAATGCAATTGTTGTTGTTAACTTGTTTATTGCAGCTTATAATGGTTAC
AAATAAAGCAATAGCATCACAAATTTCACAAATAAAGCATTTTTTTCACTGCATTCTAGTTGTGGTTTGT
CCAAACTCATCAATGTATCTTAACGCGTAAATTGTAAGCGTTAATATTTTGTTAAAATTCGCGTTAAATT
TTTGTTAAATCAGCTCATTTTTTAACCAATAGGCCGAAATCGGCAAAATCCCTTATAAATCAAAAGAATA
GACCGAGATAGGGT
[37 nt withheld, positions 4845-4881]
AAAGAACGTGGACTCCAACGTCAAAGG
[49 nt withheld, positions 4909-4957]
T
[91 nt withheld, positions 4959-5049]
G
[124 nt withheld, positions 5051-5174]
CAGGTGGCACTTTTCGGGGAAATGTGCGCGGAACCCCTATTTGTTTATTTTTCTAAATACATTCAAATAT
GTATCCGCTCATGAGACAATAACCCTGATAAATGCTTCAATAATATTGAAAAAGGAAGAGTCCTGAGGCG
GAAAGAACCAGCTGTGGAATGTGTGTCAGTTAGGGTGTGGAAAGTCCCCAGGCTCCCCAGCAGGCAGAAG
TATGCAAAGCATGCATCTCAATTAGTCAGCAACCAGGTGTGGAAAGTCCCCAGGCTCCCCAGCAGGCAGA
AGTATGCAAAGCATGCATCTCAATTAGTCAGCAACCATAGTCCCGCCCCTAACTCCGCCCATCCCGCCCC
TAACTCCGCCCAGTTCCGCCCATTCTCCGCCCCATGGCTGACTAATTTTTTTTATTTATGCAGAGGCCGA
GGCCGCCTCGGCCTCTGAGCTATTCCAGAAGTAGTGAGGAGGCTTTTTTGGAGGCCTAGGCTTTTGCAAA
GATCGATCAAGAGACAGGATGAGGATCGTTTCGCATGATTGAACAAGATGGATTGCACGCAGGTTCTCCG
GCCGCTTGGGTGGAGAGGCTATTCGGCTATGACTGGGCACAACAGACAATCGGCTGCTCTGATGCCGCCG
TGTTCCGGCTGTCAGCGCAGGGGCGCCCGGTTCTTTTTGTCAAGACCGACCTGTCCGGTGCCCTGAATGA
ACTGCAAGACGAGGCAGCGCGGCTATCGTGGCTGGCCACGACGGGCGTTCCTTGCGCAGCTGTGCTCGAC
GTTGTCACTGAAGCGGGAAGGGACTGGCTGCTATTGGGCGAAGTGCCGGGGCAGGATCTCCTGTCATCTC
ACCTTGCTCCTGCCGAGAAAGTATCCATCATGGCTGATGCAATGCGGCGGCTGCATACGCTTGATCCGGC
TACCTGCCCATTCGACCACCAAGCGAAACATCGCATCGAGCGAGCACGTACTCGGATGGAAGCCGGTCTT
GTCGATCAGGATGATCTGGACGAAGAGCATCAGGGGCTCGCGCCAGCCGAACTGTTCGCCAGGCTCAAGG
CGAGCATGCCCGACGGCGAGGATCTCGTCGTGACCCATGGCGATGCCTGCTTGCCGAATATCATGGTGGA
AAATGGCCGCTTTTCTGGATTCATCGACTGTGGCCGGCTGGGTGTGGCGGACCGCTATCAGGACATAGCG
TTGGCTACCCGTGATATTGCTGAAGAGCTTGGCGGCGAATGGGCTGACCGCTTCCTCGTGCTTTACGGTA
TCGCCGCTCCCGATTCGCAGCGCATCGCCTTCTATCGCCTTCTTGACGAGTTCTTCTGAGCGGGACTCTG
GGGTTCGAAATGACCGACCAAGCGACGCCCAACCTGCCATCACGAGATTTCGATTCCACCGCCGCCTTCT
ATGAAAGGTTGGGCTTCGGAATCGTTTTCCGGGACGCCGGCTGGATGATCCTCCAGCGCGGGGATCTCAT
GCTGGAGTTCTTCGCCCACCCTAGGGGGAGGCTAACTGAAACACGGAAGGAGACAATACCGGAAGGAACC
CGCGCTATGACGGCAATAAAAAGACAGAATAAAACGCACGGTGTTGGGTCGTTTGTTCATAAACGCGGGG
TTCGGTCCCAGGGCTGGCACTCTGTCGATACCCCACCGAGACCCCATTGGGGCCAATACGCCCGCGTTTC
TTCCTTTTCCCCACCCCACCCCCCAAGTTCGGGTGAAGGCCCAGGGCTCGCAGCCAACGTCGGGGCGGCA
GGCCCTGCCATAGCCTCAGGTTACTCATATATACTTTAGATTGATTTAAAACTTCATTTTTAATTTAAAA
GGATCTAGGTGAAGATCCTTTTTGATAATCTCATGACCAAAATCCCTTAACGTGAGTTTTCGTTCCACTG
AGCGTCAGACCCCGTAGAAAAGATCAAAGGATCTTCTTGAGATCCTTTTTTTCTGCGCGTAATCTGCTGC
TTGCAAACAAAAAAACCACCGCTACCAGCGGTGGTTTGTTTGCCGGATCAAGAGCTACCAACTCTTTTTC
CGAAGGTAACTGGCTTCAGCAGAGCGCAGATACCAAATACTGTCCTTCTAGTGTAGCCGTAGTTAGGCCA
CCACTTCAAGAACTCTGTAGCACCGCCTACATACCTCGCTCTGCTAATCCTGTTACCAGTGGCTGCTGCC
AGTGGCGATAAGTCGTGTCTTACCGGGTTGGACTCAAGACGATAGTTACCGGATAAGGCGCAGCGGTCGG
GCTGAACGGGGGGTTCGTGCACACAGCCCAGCTTGGAGCGAACGACCTACACCGAACTGAGATACCTACA
GCGTGAGCTATGAGAAAGCGCCACGCTTCCCGAAGGGAGAAAGGCGGACAGGTATCCGGTAAGCGGCAGG
GTCGGAACAGGAGAGCGCACGAGGGAGCTTCCAGGGGGAAACGCCTGGTATCTTTATAGTCCTGTCGGGT
TTCGCCACCTCTGACTTGAGCGTCGATTTTTGTGATGCTCGTCAGGGGGGCGGAGCCTATGGAAAAACGC
CAGCAACGCGGCCTTTTTACGGTTCCTGGCCTTTTGCTGGCCTTTTGCTCACATGTTCTTTCCTGCGTTA
TCCCCTGATTCTGTGGATAACCGTATTACCGCCATGCAT
Features (pLannotate 1.2.2; 18 found; start..end, strand, type, name):
     61..364     +  enhancer       CMV enhancer: human cytomegalovirus immediate early enhancer
    365..568     +  promoter       CMV promoter: human cytomegalovirus (CMV) immediate early promoter
    564..597     +  LTR            5' LTR (truncated) (fragment): truncated 5' long terminal repeat (LTR) from HIV-1
    613..631     +  promoter       T7 promoter: promoter for bacteriophage T7 RNA polymerase
    665..1381    +  CDS            EGFP: EGFP is a basic (constitutively fluorescent) green fluorescent protein published in 1996, derived from Aequorea victoria. It is reported to be a rapidly-maturing weak dimer with moderate acid sensitivity.
   1382..1404    +  misc_feature   MCS (fragment): multiple cloning site
   1403..4447    +  CDS            CNOT1 (fragment): CNOT1_HUMAN - Also known as CDC39, KIAA1007, NOT1. Experimental evidence at protein level: Swiss-Prot protein existence level 1. Scaffolding component of the CCR4-NOT complex which is one of the major cellular mRNA deadenylases and is linked to various cellular processes including bulk mRNA degradation, miRNA-mediated repression, translational repression during translational initiation and general transcription regulation. Additional complex functions may be a consequence of its influence on mRNA expression. Its scaffolding function implies its interaction with the catalytic complex module and
   4450..4472    +  misc_feature   MCS (fragment): multiple cloning site
   4484..4568    +  CDS            large T antigen (fragment): large T antigen from SV40 (simian virus 40)
   4591..4712    +  polyA_signal   SV40 poly(A) signal: SV40 polyadenylation signal
   4746..5174    -  rep_origin     f1 ori (sequence partly withheld): f1 bacteriophage origin of replication; arrow indicates direction of (+) strand synthesis
   5201..5305    +  promoter       AmpR promoter: bla
   5307..5664    +  promoter       SV40 promoter: SV40 enhancer and early promoter
   5699..6493    +  CDS            NeoR/KanR: aminoglycoside phosphotransferase from Tn5; aph(3')-II (or nptII); confers resistance to neomycin, kanamycin, and G418 (Geneticin®)
   6514..6666    +  CDS            ble (fragment): BLE_KLEPN - Experimental evidence at protein level: Swiss-Prot protein existence level 1. Binding protein with a strong affinity to the bleomycin family of antibiotics. Binds to CL990; an antimitotic-antibiotic compound. From Klebsiella pneumoniae.
   6725..6772    +  polyA_signal   HSV TK poly(A) signal: herpes simplex virus thymidine kinase polyadenylation signal (Cole and Stacy, 1985)
   6863..6879    -  polyA_signal   bGH poly(A) signal (fragment): bovine growth hormone polyadenylation signal
   7101..7689    +  rep_origin     ori: high-copy-number ColE1/pMB1/pBR322/pUC origin of replication
