[The description below was written by a language model from this plasmid's Addgene catalogue record and pLannotate feature annotations shown in this document.]
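Description:
pT7-EGFP-C1-HsNot1iso1_1356-2370_S is a 7.8 kb mammalian expression plasmid that produces a C-terminal portion of human CNOT1 (isoform 1, residues 1356–2370) fused to the C-terminus of EGFP. The catalogue lists the backbone as unknown, but the name and feature layout match an EGFP-C1-type vector into which a T7 promoter has been placed. The CMV immediate early enhancer and promoter drive transcription in mammalian cells. The bacteriophage T7 promoter sits just upstream of the EGFP coding sequence and would also permit transcription by T7 RNA polymerase. EGFP is followed by a remnant of the multiple cloning site, the roughly 3 kb CNOT1 fragment, more cloning-site sequence and the SV40 polyadenylation signal. Several short annotated fragments are probably incidental similarity hits or backbone remnants rather than functional parts. These are the truncated HIV-1 LTR, SV40 large T antigen, ble and the bGH poly(A) signal.

Propagation in E. coli relies on a high-copy ColE1/pUC-type origin, and an f1 origin is also present. Selection comes from a single Tn5 NeoR/KanR gene under tandem bacterial (bla) and SV40 early promoters, ending in the HSV TK polyadenylation signal. This arrangement gives kanamycin resistance in bacteria and allows G418 selection of transfected mammalian cells.

CNOT1 is the scaffold subunit of the CCR4-NOT deadenylase complex. The associated publication concerns how the NOT10 and NOT11 module docks onto NOT1, which suggests that this GFP-tagged truncation was used to map which NOT1 regions bind other complex subunits, for example by localisation or co-precipitation from human cells. The record itself states only mammalian expression as the purpose. The deposited sequence may be theoretical or based on Sanger sequencing rather than fully verified.
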