Addgene plasmid #147539: pT7-EGFP-C1-HsNot1iso1_1356-2370_S
Purpose: Mammalian Expression of HsNot1iso1_1356-2370
Depositing lab: Elisa Izaurralde. Depositing organization: Max Planck Institute for Developmental Biology. Publication: NOT10 and C2orf29/NOT11 form a conserved module of the CCR4-NOT complex that docks onto the NOT1 N-terminal domain. Bawankar P, Loh B, Wohlbold L, Schmidt S, Izaurralde E. RNA Biol. 2013 Feb;10(2):228-44. doi: 10.4161/rna.23018. Epub 2013 Jan 9. PubMed 23303381.
Backbone
  Vector backbone: Unknown
  Vector type: Mammalian Expression
Growth in bacteria
  Bacterial resistance: Kanamycin, 50 μg/mL
  Growth temperature: 37°C
  Growth strain: DH5alpha
  Copy number: High Copy
Gene/Insert
  Gene/Insert name: HsNot1iso1_1356-2370
  Species: H. sapiens (human)
  Entrez Gene: CNOT1 (a.k.a. AD-005, CDC39, HPE12, NOT1, NOT1H, VIBOS)
  Cloning method: Unknown
Terms and licenses: Academic/Nonprofit Terms; Industry Terms: Not Available to Industry
Depositor comments: sequence of isoform 1 given by NCBI: NM_016284.4 Plasmids from this collection were made available to the research community and donated after the lab closed. Please note that the sequence provided by the depositing laboratory may be theoretical/predicted or based on Sanger sequencing results. There may be discrepancies between sequencing results obtained by Addgene and the depositor sequence. If an Addgene verified sequence is not available, please contact before placing your order to request that our lab fully sequence the plasmid.
How to cite: pT7-EGFP-C1-HsNot1iso1_1356-2370_S was a gift from Elisa Izaurralde (Addgene plasmid # 147539 ; http://n2t.net/addgene:147539 ; RRID:Addgene_147539)
